Addgene plasmid #153221: pAGM47523
Purpose: Level 0 zCas9i vector
Depositing lab: Sylvestre Marillonnet. Depositing organization: Leibniz Institute of Plant Biochemistry (IPB). Publication: High-efficiency genome editing in plants mediated by a Cas9 gene containing multiple introns. Grutzner R, Martin P, Horn C, Mortensen S, Cram EJ, Lee-Parsons CWT, Stuttmann J, Marillonnet S. Plant Commun. 2020 Nov 23;2(2):100135. doi: 10.1016/j.xplc.2020.100135. eCollection 2021 Mar 8. PubMed 33898975.
Backbone
  Vector backbone: pAGM4031
  Backbone manufacturer: Marillonnet, IPB
  Backbone size w/o insert (bp): 2069
  Vector type: Synthetic Biology
Growth in bacteria
  Bacterial resistance: Spectinomycin, 50 μg/mL
  Growth temperature: 37°C
  Growth strain: DH5alpha ; DH10B
  Copy number: High Copy
Gene/Insert
  Gene/Insert name: SpCas9 with introns and 2 NLS
  Species: Synthetic
  Insert size (bp): 5793
  Cloning method: Restriction Enzyme; 5′ cloning site Unknown (unknown if destroyed)
Terms and licenses: Academic/Nonprofit Terms; Industry Terms: Not Available to Industry
Depositor comments: Please visit https://www.biorxiv.org/content/10.1101/2020.04.03.023036v1 for bioRxiv preprint.
How to cite: pAGM47523 was a gift from Sylvestre Marillonnet (Addgene plasmid # 153221 ; http://n2t.net/addgene:153221 ; RRID:Addgene_153221)
