[The description below was written by a language model from this plasmid's Addgene catalogue record and pLannotate feature annotations shown in this document.]
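Description:
pAGM47523 is a level 0 module from a modular (MoClo/Golden Gate-style) synthetic biology cloning system. It carries the zCas9i coding sequence in the small pAGM4031 backbone, and the sequenced plasmid is about 7.9 kb in total. It is propagated in standard E. coli cloning strains from a high-copy ColE1/pUC-type origin. Selection is with spectinomycin, conferred by an aadA aminoglycoside adenylyltransferase gene. The short class 1 integron Pc promoter fragment and the gentamicin acetyltransferase remnant annotated just upstream of aadA are probably leftovers of the integron-derived cassette that supplied this marker, not functional elements in their own right.

The insert, about 5.8 kb, is a synthetic Streptococcus pyogenes Cas9 gene interrupted by multiple introns and encoding two nuclear localisation signals. The automated annotation splits Cas9 into a short fragment and a long main segment, which fits the coding sequence being broken up by introns. The individual introns and the NLS sequences are not annotated separately. The record names no promoter or terminator for the Cas9 gene, as expected for a level 0 part that supplies only a coding sequence to be combined with regulatory modules in later assembly steps. The cloning sites are not recorded.

According to the associated publication, the intron-containing Cas9 was developed for high-efficiency genome editing in plants. This plasmid therefore serves as the building block for assembling zCas9i transcription units into higher-level plant genome-editing constructs, not as an expression vector itself.
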