Features (pLannotate 1.2.2; 6 found; start..end, strand, type, name):
     39..62      +  promoter       Pc promoter (fragment): intI1 (promoter lies within the coding sequence); class 1 integron promoter
    238..294     +  CDS            GmR (fragment): gentamycin acetyltransferase; aacC1; confers resistance to gentamycin
    305..1092    +  CDS            SmR (fragment): aminoglycoside adenylyltransferase (Murphy, 1985); aadA; confers resistance to spectinomycin and streptomycin
   1433..2021    +  rep_origin     ori: high-copy-number ColE1/pMB1/pBR322/pUC origin of replication
   2116..2394    +  CDS            cas9 (fragment): CAS9_STRP1 - Also known as csn1 From Streptococcus pyogenes serotype M1.
   2525..7483    +  CDS            cas9: CAS9_STRP1 - Also known as csn1 From Streptococcus pyogenes serotype M1.
>Addgene plasmid #153221 | pAGM47523 | addgene full sequence | sequence record 307875 | Addgene NGS Result
GCTTTGAGACCACGAAGTGCCGAGGCACGAACCCAGTGGACATAAGCCTGTTCGGTTCGTAAGCTGTAAT
GCAAGTAGCGTATGCGCTCACGCAACTGGTCCAGAACCTTGACCGAACGCAGCGGTGGTAACGGCGCAGT
GGCGGTTTTCATGGCTTGTTATGACTGTTTTTTTGGGGTACAGTCTATGCCTCGGGCATCCAAGCAGCAA
GCGCGTTACGCCGTGGGTCGATGTTTGATGTTATGGAGCAGCAACGATGTTACGCAGCAGGGCAGTCGCC
CTAAAACAAAGTTAAACATCATGGGGGAAGCGGTGATCGCCGAAGTATCGACTCAACTATCAGAGGTAGT
TGGCGTCATCGAGCGCCATCTCGAACCGACGTTGCTGGCCGTACATTTGTACGGCTCCGCAGTGGATGGC
GGCCTGAAGCCACACAGCGATATTGATTTGCTGGTTACGGTGACCGTAAGGCTTGATGAAACAACGCGGC
GAGCTTTGATCAACGACCTTTTGGAAACTTCGGCTTCCCCTGGAGAGAGCGAGATTCTCCGCGCTGTAGA
AGTCACCATTGTTGTGCACGACGACATCATTCCGTGGCGTTATCCAGCTAAGCGCGAACTGCAATTTGGA
GAATGGCAGCGCAATGACATTCTTGCAGGTATCTTCGAGCCAGCCACGATCGACATTGATCTGGCTATCT
TGCTGACAAAAGCAAGAGAACATAGCGTTGCCTTGGTAGGTCCAGCGGCGGAGGAACTCTTTGATCCGGT
TCCTGAACAGGATCTATTTGAGGCGCTAAATGAAACCTTAACGCTATGGAACTCGCCGCCCGACTGGGCT
GGCGATGAGCGAAATGTAGTGCTTACGTTGTCCCGCATTTGGTACAGCGCAGTAACCGGCAAAATCGCGC
CGAAGGATGTCGCTGCCGACTGGGCAATGGAGCGCCTGCCGGCCCAGTATCAGCCCGTCATACTTGAAGC
TAGACAGGCTTATCTTGGACAAGAAGAAGATCGCTTGGCCTCGCGCGCAGATCAGTTGGAAGAATTTGTC
CATTACGTGAAAGGCGAGATCACCAAGGTAGTCGGCAAATAATGTCTAGCTAGAAATTCGTTCAAGCCGA
CGCCGCTTCGCGGCGCGGCTTAACTCAAGCGTTAGATGCACTAAGCACATAATTGCTCACAGCCAAACTA
TCAGGTCAAGTCTGCTTTTATTATTTTTAAGCGTGCATAATAAGCCCTACACAAATTGGGAGATATATCA
TGCTGTCAGACCAAGTTTACTCATATATACTTTAGATTGATTTAAAACTTCATTTTTAATTTAAAAGGAT
CTAGGTGAAGATCCTTTTTGATAATCTCATGACCAAAATCCCTTAACGTGAGTTTTCGTTCCACTGAGCG
TCAGACCCCGTAGAAAAGATCAAAGGATCTTCTTGAGATCCTTTTTTTCTGCGCGTAATCTGCTGCTTGC
AAACAAAAAAACCACCGCTACCAGCGGTGGTTTGTTTGCCGGATCAAGAGCTACCAACTCTTTTTCCGAA
GGTAACTGGCTTCAGCAGAGCGCAGATACCAAATACTGTTCTTCTAGTGTAGCCGTAGTTAGGCCACCAC
TTCAAGAACTCTGTAGCACCGCCTACATACCTCGCTCTGCTAATCCTGTTACCAGTGGCTGCTGCCAGTG
GCGATAAGTCGTGTCTTACCGGGTTGGACTCAAGACGATAGTTACCGGATAAGGCGCAGCGGTCGGGCTG
AACGGGGGGTTCGTGCACACAGCCCAGCTTGGAGCGAACGACCTACACCGAACTGAGATACCTACAGCGT
GAGCTATGAGAAAGCGCCACGCTTCCCGAAGGGAGAAAGGCGGACAGGTATCCGGTAAGCGGCAGGGTCG
GAACAGGAGAGCGCACGAGGGAGCTTCCAGGGGGAAACGCCTGGTATCTTTATAGTCCTGTCGGGTTTCG
CCACCTCTGACTTGAGCGTCGATTTTTGTGATGCTCGTCAGGGGGGCGGAGCCTATGGAAAAACGCCAGC
AACGCGGCCTTTTTACGGTTCCTGCACTCTGTGGTCTCAAATGGCTTCTAGCCCACCGAAGAAGAAGCGG
AAGGTCAGCTGGAAAATGGACAAGAAGTACAGCATTGGACTTGATATTGGTACGAACTCAGTTGGGTGGG
CCGTTATCACCGATGAATACAAGGTACCTTCGAAGAAATTTAAAGTGCTGGGCAACACAGATAGGCACAG
CATTAAGAAGAACTTGATCGGAGCTCTGCTCTTTGACTCTGGAGAAACCGCGGAGGCGACAAGGCTTAAA
CGTACTGCGAGGAGAAGGTACACTCGCAGGAAGAACAGAATCTGTTATCTCCAAGAGATCTTTAGCAACG
AGATGGCGAAGGTAAGGATTTTTATGATATAGTATGCTTATGTATTTTGTACTGAAAGCATATCCTGCTT
CATTGGGATATTACTGAAAGCATTTAACTACATGTAAACTCACTTGATGATCAATAAACTTGATTTTGCA
GGTTGACGACTCGTTCTTCCATCGCCTCGAGGAATCCTTCCTGGTAGAGGAAGATAAGAAACACGAGCGT
CACCCCATCTTTGGGAATATTGTTGACGAAGTAGCCTATCATGAAAAGTATCCGACTATATACCACCTTC
GCAAGAAGCTGGTGGACTCAACCGATAAGGCAGACCTTCGGCTCATATACCTGGCTCTCGCGCACATGAT
AAAGTTTCGTGGCCATTTCTTGATCGAAGGGGACCTCAACCCGGATAACTCCGATGTGGATAAACTGTTC
ATTCAGCTCGTCCAAACCTACAATCAGCTGTTCGAGGAGAACCCCATCAATGCATCAGGTAACATTCCTT
AGTTACCTTTCTTTTCTTTTTCCATCATAAGTTTATAGATTGTACATGCTTTGAGATTTTTCTTTGCAAA
CAATCTCAGGTGTCGACGCCAAGGCAATACTGTCTGCCAGACTTTCGAAGTCCAGACGGCTTGAGAATCT
GATCGCTCAATTGCCAGGCGAGAAGAAGAACGGCTTGTTCGGGAATCTGATTGCACTGTCTCTGGGCCTC
ACCCCTAACTTCAAAAGCAACTTTGACCTCGCCGAGGACGCGAAGCTGCAGCTGTCAAAGGATACATACG
ATGATGATCTGGACAATCTGCTCGCCCAAATAGGTGCTCTTGAAATTGGAACTCTTCTTTTGTTGTCTAA
ACCTATCAATTTCTTTGCGGAAATTTATTTGAAGCTGTAGAGTTAAAATTGAGTCTTTTAAACTTTTGTA
GGTGATCAGTATGCCGACCTGTTCTTGGCTGCCAAGAATCTGTCAGACGCTATCTTGCTCAGTGACATTC
TGCGGGTCAACACGGAGATAACCAAAGCGCCACTTAGCGCCTCCATGATCAAGAGGTACGACGAGCATCA
CCAGGATCTGACCCTTCTGAAGGCTTTGGTTCGCCAGCAACTCCCCGAGAAGTACAAGGAGATTTTCTTT
GACCAATCGAAGAATGGCTACGCAGGGTACATTGATGGAGGTAAGTTGTTACTTATGATTGTTTTCCTCT
CTGCTACATGTATTTTGTTGTTCATTTCTGTAAGATATAAGAATTGAGTTTTCCTCTGATGATATTATTA
GGTGCAAGTCAGGAGGAATTCTACAAATTCATCAAGCCTATTCTGGAAAAGATGGACGGTACAGAGGAGC
TGCTCGTTAAATTGAACCGCGAAGATTTGCTTCGGAAGCAGCGTACCTTCGACAATGGCAGCATACCGCA
CCAGATCCACCTCGGTGAGCTGCATGCTATCTTGAGGAGGCAAGAGGACTTCTATCCGTTCCTGAAAGAC
AACAGAGAGAAGATTGAAAAGATCCTCACGTTCCGCATTCCCTACTATGTAGGTTAGTATCATATGAAGA
AATACCTAGTTTCAGTTGATGAATGCTATTTTCTGACCTCAGTTGTTCTCTTTTGAGAATTATTTCTTTT
CTAATTTGCCTGATTTTTCTATTAATTCATTAGGTCCACTCGCACGCGGGAACTCGCGGTTTGCGTGGAT
GACACGCAAATCCGAGGAGACTATCACGCCTTGGAACTTCGAAGAGGTCGTGGACAAGGGTGCGAGTGCA
CAGTCCTTCATCGAAAGGATGACCAACTTCGATAAGAATCTCCCAAATGAGAAAGTCCTGCCCAAGCATA
GTCTCCTGTACGAATACTTCACGGTCTACAACGAGCTGACGAAGGTGAAATATGTGACGGAGGGGATGCG
CAAACCGGCCTTCCTGTCAGGTAAATCCTGGTCCACACTTTTACGATAAAAACACAAGATTTTAAACTAT
GAACTGATCAATAATCATTCCTAAAAGACCACACTTTTGTTTTGTTTCTAAAGTAATTTTTACTGTTATA
ACAGGTGAGCAGAAGAAGGCCATTGTCGATCTCTTGTTCAAAACCAATCGGAAGGTCACTGTGAAACAGC
TTAAAGAGGACTACTTTAAGAAGATCGAATGCTTTGATTCTGTGGAAATCAGCGGCGTTGAGGATAGGTT
CAATGCCTCTCTTGGCACATACCATGACCTGTTGAAAATCATCAAGGACAAGGACTTCCTTGACAACGAG
GAGAACGAGGACATCCTCGAGGACATCGTGCTGACTCTCACGCTGTTTGAGGACAGAGAAATGATCGAGG
AGCGCCTTAAGACTTATGCGCATCTGTTCGATGACAAGGTCATGAAGCAGTTGAAGAGGAGGAGATATAC
AGGTAAGAGGTCAAAAGGTTTCCGCAATGATCCCTCTTTTTTTGTTTCTCTAGTTTCAAGAATTTGGGTA
TATGACTAACTTCTGAGTGTTCCTTGATGCATATTTGTGATGAGACAAATGTTTGTTCTATGTTTTAGGT
TGGGGAAGGCTCTCCAGGAAGCTCATCAACGGCATCCGCGACAAGCAATCCGGCAAGACTATACTGGACT
TTCTCAAATCCGACGGTTTTGCGAATCGGAACTTCATGCAGCTTATTCACGATGACTCACTGACCTTCAA
AGAAGATATCCAGAAGGCCCAAGTGTCAGGTCAGGGCGATAGCCTTCACGAACACATAGCCAACCTGGCT
GGATCGCCAGCTATAAAGAAGGGCATACTGCAGACAGTGAAGGTTGTGGATGAGCTGGTGAAGGTAAGTT
CTGCATTTGGTTATGCTCCTTGCATTTTAGGTGTTCGTCGCACTTCCATTTCCATGAATAGCTAAGATTT
TTTTTCTCTGCATTCATTCTTCTTGCCTCAGTTCTAACTGTTTGTGGTATTTTTGTTTTAATTATTGCTA
CAGGTCATGGGCCGCCATAAGCCGGAGAACATCGTCATCGAGATGGCGAGGGAAAACCAGACGACTCAGA
AAGGGCAGAAGAACTCACGGGAGCGCATGAAGCGGATAGAGGAAGGCATCAAGGAGCTTGGGAGTCAGAT
TCTGAAAGAGCACCCAGTCGAAAATACTCAACTCCAGAACGAGAAGCTGTACCTCTATTACCTCCAGAAT
GGGAGAGATATGTACGTCGACCAAGAGCTCGACATTAACAGACTCTCCGACTATGATGTGGATCACATTG
TCCCTCAATCTTTCCTGAAGGACGATAGTATTGACAACAAGGTAAAGCAACTGTGTTTTAATCAATTTCT
TGTCAGGATATATGGATTATAACTTAATTTTTGAGAAATCTGTAGTATTTGGCGTGAAATGAGTTTGCTT
TTTGGTTTCTCCCGTGTTATAGGTCCTTACGCGCTCAGACAAGAACCGCGGAAAATCCGACAATGTACCC
AGCGAGGAGGTTGTGAAGAAGATGAAGAACTATTGGAGGCAGCTTTTGAATGCTAAGCTCATAACCCAAC
GGAAATTCGACAATCTCACGAAGGCAGAAAGGGGCGGACTGTCTGAGCTCGACAAAGCCGGCTTCATCAA
GCGCCAGTTGGTTGAAACTCGTCAGATTACGAAACATGTGGCCCAGATACTCGATTCGCGTATGAATACG
AAGTATGATGAGAATGACAAACTTATCAGGGAGGTAAAGGTAAAGTTTCCAACTTTCCTTTACCATATCA
AACTAAAGTTCGAAACTTTTTATTTGATCAACTTCAAGGCCACCCGATCTTTCTATTCCTGATTAATTTG
TGATGAATCCATATTGACTTTTGATGGTTACGCAGGTGATCACCCTCAAGAGCAAACTGGTTAGTGACTT
CCGGAAGGACTTCCAGTTTTACAAGGTTCGCGAGATCAACAACTACCATCATGCCCATGACGCCTACCTG
AACGCCGTTGTTGGCACTGCTCTCATCAAGAAGTATCCGAAACTGGAGTCTGAGTTTGTGTACGGGGATT
ACAAGGTGTACGACGTTAGGAAGATGATCGCGAAGTCAGAACAAGAGATCGGCAAGGCTACCGCGAAATA
CTTCTTTTACTCGAATATCATGAACTTCTTCAAGACAGAGATCACTCTGGCGAATGGTGAAATCCGGAAG
AGGCCTCTGATCGAGACAAATGGCGAAACAGGTCTGTCTTTCCTATTTCATATGTTTAATCCTAGGAATT
TGATCAATTGATTGTATGTATGTCGATCCCAAGACTTTCTTGTTCACTTATATCTTAACTCTCTCTTTGC
TGTTTCTTGCAGGTGAGATTGTCTGGGATAAGGGCAGGGATTTTGCGACTGTGCGTAAGGTTCTCAGCAT
GCCCCAAGTCAACATAGTCAAGAAAACGGAGGTTCAAACCGGTGGTTTCTCCAAGGAGTCCATTCTCCCT
AAGCGCAACTCCGACAAACTGATTGCGAGGAAGAAGGATTGGGATCCGAAGAAATACGGAGGCTTTGATA
GCCCTACCGTGGCATACAGCGTACTGGTAGTGGCCAAGGTGGAGAAGGGCAAGAGCAAGAAACTGAAAAG
CGTCAAGGAACTGCTTGGAATTACCATAATGGAAAGGTCCTCGTTCGAGAAGAATCCGATCGACTTCCTC
GAGGCTAAAGGTAAAATATTGGATGCCAGACGATATTCTTTCTTTTGATTTGTAACTTTTTCCTGTCAAG
GTCGATAAATTTTATTTTTTTTGGTAAAAGGTCGATAATTTTTTTTTGGAGCCATTATGTAATTTTCCTA
ATTAACTGAACCAAAATTATACAAACCAGGTTACAAAGAGGTGAAGAAAGACCTCATTATCAAACTGCCC
AAGTATTCGCTTTTCGAATTGGAAAATGGCAGAAAACGCATGCTGGCATCTGCCGGAGAACTGCAGAAGG
GCAACGAGCTGGCATTGCCCAGTAAGTACGTCAACTTCCTGTACTTGGCCTCACACTATGAGAAGCTGAA
GGGGTCACCAGAGGACAACGAGCAGAAGCAGTTGTTTGTCGAGCAGCACAAGCACTATCTTGATGAGATC
ATAGAGCAGATCAGCGAATTTTCCAAGCGGGTCATTCTTGCAGACGCTAACCTCGATAAGGTAAGGACTT
CTCATGAATATTAGTGGCAGATTAGTGTTGTTAAAGTCTTTGGTTAGATAATCGATGCCTCCTAATTGTC
CATGTTTTACTGGTTTTCTACAATTAAAGGTGCTTTCCGCGTACAACAAGCACAGAGATAAGCCGATAAG
GGAACAAGCGGAAAACATCATCCACCTGTTCACACTGACCAATCTGGGAGCCCCAGCAGCCTTTAAGTAC
TTCGATACCACTATCGACAGAAAGCGCTACACATCAACCAAGGAAGTGTTGGACGCTACCCTTATTCACC
AATCTATTACAGGGCTCTATGAGACAAGGATAGATCTGTCGCAGTTGGGTGGTGACTCTAGGGCTGACCC
AAAGAAGAAGCGTAAAGTCTGA
